Addgene plasmid #40833: pAW-GFP-2xmiR-34 (pAW-AS-25)
Purpose: miRNA sensor used in Drosophila cell lines
Depositing lab: Phillip Zamore. Depositing organization: University of Massachusetts, Worcester. Publication: Target RNA-directed trimming and tailing of small silencing RNAs. Ameres SL, Horwich MD, Hung JH, Xu J, Ghildiyal M, Weng Z, Zamore PD. Science. 2010 Jun 18;328(5985):1534-9. 10.1126/science.1187058 PubMed 20558712.
Backbone
  Vector backbone: pAW
  Backbone manufacturer: Murhpy Lab, Carnegie Institution for Science
  Backbone size w/o insert (bp): 7233
  Vector type: Insect Expression ; miRNA reporter
Growth in bacteria
  Bacterial resistance: Ampicillin, 100 μg/mL
  Growth temperature: 37°C
  Growth strain: DH5alpha
  Copy number: Unknown
Gene/Insert
  Gene/Insert name: Two target sites perfectly complementary to miR-34
  Species: D. melanogaster (fly)
  Promoter: Actin5C
  Tag / fusion protein: EGFP (N terminal on insert)
  Cloning method: Gateway Cloning
  Sequencing primers: 5′ EGFP-C
Terms and licenses: Academic/Nonprofit Terms; Industry Terms: Not Available to Industry
Depositor comments: The miR-34 complimentary sequence was inserted in the XbaI site in the 3'UTR of EGFP using the following oligos: s: CTA GAC ACA ACC AGC TAA CCA CAC TGC CAT CTA GAC ACA ACC AGC TAA CCA CAC TGC CAT as: CTA GAT GGC AGT GTG GTT AGC TGG TTG TGT CTA GAT GGC AGT GTG GTT AGC TGG TTG TGT This expression cassette was then sub-cloned into the Gateway vector pAW using GATEWAY cloning.
How to cite: pAW-GFP-2xmiR-34 (pAW-AS-25) was a gift from Phillip Zamore (Addgene plasmid # 40833 ; http://n2t.net/addgene:40833 ; RRID:Addgene_40833)
