[The description below was written by a language model from this plasmid's Addgene catalogue record.]
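Description:
pAW-GFP-2xmiR-34 (also called pAW-AS-25) is an insect expression plasmid that serves as a microRNA sensor in Drosophila cell lines. It is built on pAW, a Gateway destination vector from the Drosophila Gateway collection, listed at about 7.2 kb without insert, in which the Actin5C promoter drives strong constitutive expression in fly cells. The plasmid is propagated in E. coli under ampicillin selection. The record gives no copy number, does not name the bacterial origin of replication, and lists no marker for selection in insect cells. No feature table is provided, so these elements and any polyadenylation signal cannot be detailed here.

The payload is an EGFP reporter whose 3′ UTR carries two target sites with perfect complementarity to Drosophila melanogaster miR-34. According to the depositor's comments, the sites were introduced as annealed oligonucleotides into an XbaI site in the EGFP 3′ UTR, and the resulting cassette was then transferred into pAW by Gateway recombination. The catalogue lists EGFP as an N-terminal tag on the insert, but the miR-34 sites are non-coding UTR elements located downstream of the EGFP open reading frame rather than a fused protein.

Because the sites are fully complementary, miR-34 loaded into an Argonaute complex can direct silencing of the reporter mRNA, so GFP output reflects miR-34 activity in the transfected cells. The associated study concerns target RNA-directed trimming and tailing of small silencing RNAs, which suggests the construct also serves to supply a highly complementary target RNA for examining its effect on the microRNA.
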