>Addgene plasmid #40833 | pAW-GFP-2xmiR-34 (pAW-AS-25) | addgene partial sequence | sequence record 70064 | EGFP-C 5'-CATGGTCCTGCTGGAGTTCGTG-3'
GAGCTGTACAAGTAAAGCGGCCGCGACTCTAGACACAACCAGCTAACCACACTGCCATCTAGACACAACC
AGCTAACCACACTGCCATCTAGATCATAATCAGCCATACCACATTTGTAGAGGTTTTACTTGCTTTAAAA
AACCTCCCACACCTCCCCCTGAACCTGAAACATAAAATGAATGCAATTGTTGTTGTTAACTTGTTTATTG
CAGCTTATAATGGTTACAAGGGTGGGCGCGCCGACCCAGCTTTCTTGTACAAAGTGGTGACGTAAGCTAG
CAGGATCTTTGTGAAGGAACCTTACTTCTGTGGTGTGACATAATTGGACAAACTACCTACAGAGATTTAA
AGCTCTAAGGTAAATATAAAATTTTTAAGTGTATAATGTGTTAAACTACTGATTCTAATTGTTTGTGTAT
TTTAGATTCCAACCTATGGAACTGATGAATGGGAGCAGTGGTGGAATGCCTTTAATGAGGAAAACCTGTT
TTGCTCAGAAGAAATGCCATCTAGTGATGATGAGGCTACTGCTGACTCTCAACATTCTACTCCTCCAAAA
AAGAAGAGAAAGGTAGAAGACCCCAAGGACTTTCCTTCAGAATTGCTAAGTTTTTTGAGTCATGCTGTGT
TTAGTAATAGAACTCTTGCTTGCTTTGCTATTTACACCACAAAGGAAAAAGCTGCACTGCTATACAAGAA
AATTATGGAAAAATATTCTGTAACCTTTATAAGTAGGCATAACAGTTATAATCATAACATACTGTTTTTT
CTTACTCCACACAGGCATAGAGTGTCTGCTATTAATAACTATGCTCAAAAATTGTGTACCTTTAGCTTTT
TAATTTGTAAAGGGGTTAATAAGGAATATTTGATGTATAGTGCCTTGACTAGAGATCATAATCAGCCATA
CCACATTTGTAGAGGTTTTACTTGCTTTAAAAAACCTCCCACACCTCCCCCTGAACCTGAAACATAAATG
AATGCA
